>Addgene plasmid #232262 | pIRES-mCerulean-GAI1-92-KRas/N12-KRas/13C(Q61L)-GID1-mVenus-CAAX | addgene full sequence | sequence record 461097 | Addgene NGS Result
TCAATATTGGCCATTAGCCATATTATTCATTGGTTATATAGCATAAATCAATATTGGCTATTGGCCATTG
CATACGTTGTATCTATATCATAATATGTACATTTATATTGGCTCATGTCCAATATGACCGCCATGTTGGC
ATTGATTATTGACTAGTTATTAATAGTAATCAATTACGGGGTCATTAGTTCATAGCCCATATATGGAGTT
CCGCGTTACATAACTTACGGTAAATGGCCCGCCTGGCTGACCGCCCAACGACCCCCGCCCATTGACGTCA
ATAATGACGTATGTTCCCATAGTAACGCCAATAGGGACTTTCCATTGACGTCAATGGGTGGAGTATTTAC
GGTAAACTGCCCACTTGGCAGTACATCAAGTGTATCATATGCCAAGTCCGCCCCCTATTGACGTCAATGA
CGGTAAATGGCCCGCCTGGCATTATGCCCAGTACATGACCTTACGGGACTTTCCTACTTGGCAGTACATC
TACGTATTAGTCATCGCTATTACCATGGTGATGCGGTTTTGGCAGTACACCAATGGGCGTGGATAGCGGT
TTGACTCACGGGGATTTCCAAGTCTCCACCCCATTGACGTCAATGGGAGTTTGTTTTGGCACCAAAATCA
ACGGGACTTTCCAAAATGTCGTAACAACTGCGATCGCCCGCCCCGTTGACGCAAATGGGCGGTAGGCGTG
TACGGTGGGAGGTCTATATAAGCAGAGCTCGTTTAGTGAACCGTCAGATCACTAGAAGCTTTATTGCGGT
AGTTTATCACAGTTAAATTGCTAACGCAGTCAGTGCTTCTGACACAACAGTCTCGAACTTAAGCTGCAGT
GACTCTCTTAAGGTAGCCTTGCAGAAGTTGGTCGTGAGGCACTGGGCAGGTAAGTATCAAGGTTACAAGA
CAGGTTTAAGGAGACCAATAGAAACTGGGCTTGTCGAGACAGAGAAGACTCTTGCGTTTCTGATAGGCAC
CTATTGGTCTTACTGACATCCACTTTGCCTTTCTCTCCACAGGTGTCCACTCCCAGTTCAATTACAGCTC
TTAAGGCTAGAGTACTTAATACGACTCACTATAGGCTAGCATGGTGAGCAAGGGCGAGGAGCTGTTCACC
GGGGTGGTGCCCATCCTGGTCGAGCTGGACGGCGACGTAAACGGCCACAAGTTCAGCGTGTCCGGCGAGG
GCGAGGGCGATGCCACCTACGGCAAGCTGACCCTGAAGTTCATCTGCACCACCGGCAAGCTGCCCGTGCC
CTGGCCCACCCTCGTGACCACCCTGACCTGGGGCGTGCAGTGCTTCGCCCGCTACCCCGACCACATGAAG
CAGCACGACTTCTTCAAGTCCGCCATGCCCGAAGGCTACGTCCAGGAGCGCACCATCTTCTTCAAGGACG
ACGGCAACTACAAGACCCGCGCCGAGGTGAAGTTCGAGGGCGACACCCTGGTGAACCGCATCGAGCTGAA
GGGCATCGACTTCAAGGAGGACGGCAACATCCTGGGGCACAAGCTGGAGTACAACGCCATCAGCGACAAC
GTCTATATCACCGCCGACAAGCAGAAGAACGGCATCAAGGCCAACTTCAAGATCCGCCACAACATCGAGG
ACGGCAGCGTGCAGCTCGCCGACCACTACCAGCAGAACACCCCCATCGGCGACGGCCCCGTGCTGCTGCC
CGACAACCACTACCTGAGCACCCAGTCCAAGCTGAGCAAAGACCCCAACGAGAAGCGCGATCACATGGTC
CTGCTGGAGTTCGTGACCGCCGCCGGGATCACTCTCGGCATGGACGAGCTGTACAAGGGCGGTGGCTCAT
CTGGCGGAGGTATGAAGAGAGATCATCATCATCATCATCATCAAGATAAGAAGACTATGATGATGAATGA
AGAAGACGACGGTAACGGCATGGATGAGCTTCTAGCTGTTCTTGGTTACAAGGTTAGGTCATCCGAAATG
GCTGATGTTGCTCAGAAACTCGAGCAGCTTGAAGTTATGATGTCTAATGTTCAAGAAGACGATCTTTCTC
AACTCGCTACTGAGACTGTTCACTATAATCCGGCGGAGCTTTACACGTGGCTTGATTCTATGCTCACCGA
CCTTAATCAGATCTCGTACGCGTCCCGGGGCGGTGGCTCATCTGGCGGAGGTGAGCTCATGACTGAATAT
AAACTTGTGGTAGTTGGAGCTGGTTAAGAATTCACGCGTCGAGCATGCATCTAGGGCGGCCAATTCCGCC
CCTCTCCCCCCCCCCCCTCTCCCTCCCCCCCCCCTAACGTTACTGGCCGAAGCCGCTTGGAATAAGGCCG
GTGTGCGTTTGTCTATATGTTATTTTCCACCATATTGCCGTCTTTTGGCAATGTGAGGGCCCGGAAACCT
GGCCCTGTCTTCTTGACGAGCATTCCTAGGGGTCTTTCCCCTCTCGCCAAAGGAATGCAAGGTCTGTTGA
ATGTCGTGAAGGAAGCAGTTCCTCTGGAAGCTTCTTGAAGACAAACAACGTCTGTAGCGACCCTTTGCAG
GCAGCGGAACCCCCCACCTGGCGACAGGTGCCTCTGCGGCCAAAAGCCACGTGTATAAGATACACCTGCA
AAGGCGGCACAACCCCAGTGCCACGTTGTGAGTTGGATAGTTGTGGAAAGAGTCAAATGGCTCTCCTCAA
GCGTATTCAACAAGGGGCTGAAGGATGCCCAGAAGGTACCCCATTGTATGGGATCTGATCTGGGGCCTCG
GTGCACATGCTTTACATGTGTTTAGTCGAGGTTAAAAAAACGTCTAGGCCCCCCGAACCACGGGGACGTG
GTTTTCCTTTGAAAAACACGATGATAAGCTTGCCACAACCCGGGATCCTCTAGAGTCGACATGGGCGTAG
GCAAGAGTGCCTTGACGATACAGCTAATTCAGAATCATTTTGTGGACGAATATGATCCAACAATAGAGGA
TTCCTACAGGAAGCAAGTAGTAATTGATGGAGAAACCTGTCTCTTGGATATTCTCGACACAGCAGGTCTG
GAGGAGTACAGTGCAATGAGGGACCAGTACATGAGGACTGGGGAGGGCTTTCTTTGTGTATTTGCCATAA
ATAATACTAAATCATTTGAAGATATTCACCATTATAGAGAACAAATTAAAAGAGTTAAGGACTCTGAAGA
TGTACCTATGGTCCTAGTAGGAAATAAATGTGATTTGCCTTCCAGAACAGTAGACACAAAACAGGCTCAG
GACTTAGCAAGAAGTTATGGAATTCCTTTTATTGAAACATCAGCAAAGACAAGACAGGGTGTTGATGATG
CCTTCTATACATTAGTTCGAGAAATTCGAAAACATAAAGAAAAGATGAGCAAAGATGGTGGGGATCCCAA
TTGGGAGCTCGTGTACACGGCGCGCCTGCAGGGAGGTGGCTCATCTGGCGGAGGTCAGATCTCGTACGCG
TCCCGGGGCATGGCTGCGAGCGATGAAGTTAATCTTATTGAGAGCAGAACAGTGGTTCCTCTCAATACAT
GGGTTTTAATATCCAACTTCAAAGTAGCCTACAATATCCTTCGTCGCCCTGATGGAACCTTTAACCGACA
CTTAGCTGAGTATCTAGACCGTAAAGTCACTGCAAACGCCAATCCGGTTGATGGGGTTTTCTCGTTCGAT
GTCTTGATTGATCGCAGGATCAATCTTCTAAGCAGAGTCTATAGACCAGCTTATGCAGATCAAGAGCAAC
CTCCTAGTATTTTAGATCTCGAGAAGCCTGTTGATGGCGACATTGTCCCTGTTATATTGTTCTTCCATGG
AGGTAGCTTTGCTCATTCTTCTGCAAACAGTGCCATCTACGATACTCTTTGTCGCAGGCTTGTTGGTTTG
TGCAAGTGTGTTGTTGTCTCTGTGAATTATCGGCGTGCACCAGAGAATCCATACCCTTGTGCTTATGATG
ATGGTTGGATTGCTCTTAATTGGGTTAACTCGAGATCTTGGCTTAAATCCAAGAAAGACTCAAAGGTCCA
TATTTTCTTGGCTGGTGATAGCTCTGGAGGTAACATCGCGCATAATGTGGCTTTAAGAGCGGGTGAATCG
GGAATCGATGTTTTGGGGAACATTCTGCTGAATCCTATGTTTGGTGGGAATGAGAGAACGGAGTCTGAGA
AAAGTTTGGATGGGAAATACTTTGTGACGGTTAGAGACCGCGATTGGTACTGGAAAGCGTTTTTACCCGA
GGGAGAAGATAGAGAGCATCCAGCGTGTAATCCGTTTAGCCCGAGAGGGAAAAGCTTAGAAGGAGTGAGT
TTCCCCAAGAGTCTTGTGGTTGTCGCGGGTTTGGATTTGATTAGAGATTGGCAGTTGGCATACGCGGAAG
GGCTCAAGAAAGCGGGTCAAGAGGTTAAGCTTATGCATTTAGAGAAAGCAACTGTTGGGTTTTACCTCTT
GCCTAATAACAATCATTTCCATAATGTTATGGATGAGATTTCGGCGTTTGTAAACGCGGAATGTGGCGGT
GGCTCATCTGGCGGAGGTGTGAGCAAGGGCGAGGAGCTGTTCACCGGGGTGGTGCCCATCCTGGTCGAGC
TGGACGGCGACGTAAACGGCCACAAGTTCAGCGTGTCCGGCGAGGGCGAGGGCGATGCCACCTACGGCAA
GCTGACCCTGAAGCTCATCTGCACCACCGGCAAGCTGCCCGTGCCCTGGCCCACCCTCGTGACCACCCTC
GGCTACGGCCTGCAGTGCTTCGCCCGCTACCCCGACCACATGAAGCAGCACGACTTCTTCAAGTCCGCCA
TGCCCGAAGGCTACGTCCAGGAGCGCACCATCTTCTTCAAGGACGACGGCAACTACAAGACCCGCGCCGA
GGTGAAGTTCGAGGGCGACACCCTGGTGAACCGCATCGAGCTGAAGGGCATCGACTTCAAGGAGGACGGC
AACATCCTGGGGCACAAGCTGGAGTACAACTACAACAGCCACAACGTCTATATCACCGCCGACAAGCAGA
AGAACGGCATCAAGGCCAACTTCAAGATCCGCCACAACATCGAGGACGGCGGCGTGCAGCTCGCCGACCA
CTACCAGCAGAACACCCCCATCGGCGACGGCCCCGTGCTGCTGCCCGACAACCACTACCTGAGCTACCAG
TCCAAGCTGAGCAAAGACCCCAACGAGAAGCGCGATCACATGGTCCTGCTGGAGTTCGTGACCGCCGCCG
GGATCACTCTCGGCATGGACGAGCTGTACAAGAAAAAAAAGAAGAAAAAGAGCAAGACCAAATGCGTGAT
TATGTAAGCGGCCGCTTCCCTTTAGTGAGGGTTAATGCTTCGAGCAGACATGATAAGATACATTGATGAG
TTTGGACAAACCACAACTAGAATGCAGTGAAAAAAATGCTTTATTTGTGAAATTTGTGATGCTATTGCTT
TATTTGTAACCATTATAAGCTGCAATAAACAAGTTAACAACAACAATTGCATTCATTTTATGTTTCAGGT
TCAGGGGGAGATGTGGGAGGTTTTTTAAAGCAAGTAAAACCTCTACAAATGTGGTAAAATCCGATAAGGA
TCGATCCGGGCTGGCGTAATAGCGAAGAGGCCCGCACCGATCGCCCTTCCCAACAGTTGCGCAGCCTGAA
TGGCGAATGG
[124 nt withheld, positions 5611-5734]
C
[91 nt withheld, positions 5736-5826]
A
[49 nt withheld, positions 5828-5876]
CCTTTGACGTTGGAGTCCACGTTCTTT
[37 nt withheld, positions 5904-5940]
ACCCTATCTCGGTCTATTCTTTTGATTTATAAGGGATTTTGCCGATTTCGGCCTATTGGTTAAAAAATGA
GCTGATTTAACAAAAATTTAACGCGAATTTTAACAAAATATTAACGCTTACAATTTCCTGATGCGGTATT
TTCTCCTTACGCATCTGTGCGGTATTTCACACCGCATACGCGGATCTGCGCAGCACCATGGCCTGAAATA
ACCTCTGAAAGAGGAACTTGGTTAGGTACCTTCTGAGGCGGAAAGAACCAGCTGTGGAATGTGTGTCAGT
TAGGGTGTGGAAAGTCCCCAGGCTCCCCAGCAGGCAGAAGTATGCAAAGCATGCATCTCAATTAGTCAGC
AACCAGGTGTGGAAAGTCCCCAGGCTCCCCAGCAGGCAGAAGTATGCAAAGCATGCATCTCAATTAGTCA
GCAACCATAGTCCCGCCCCTAACTCCGCCCATCCCGCCCCTAACTCCGCCCAGTTCCGCCCATTCTCCGC
CCCATGGCTGACTAATTTTTTTTATTTATGCAGAGGCCGAGGCCGCCTCGGCCTCTGAGCTATTCCAGAA
GTAGTGAGGAGGCTTTTTTGGAGGCCTAGGCTTTTGCAAAAAGCTTGATTCTTCTGACACAACAGTCTCG
AACTTAAGGCTAGAGCCACCATGATTGAACAAGATGGATTGCACGCAGGTTCTCCGGCCGCTTGGGTGGA
GAGGCTATTCGGCTATGACTGGGCACAACAGACAATCGGCTGCTCTGATGCCGCCGTGTTCCGGCTGTCA
GCGCAGGGGCGCCCGGTTCTTTTTGTCAAGACCGACCTGTCCGGTGCCCTGAATGAACTGCAGGACGAGG
CAGCGCGGCTATCGTGGCTGGCCACGACGGGCGTTCCTTGCGCAGCTGTGCTCGACGTTGTCACTGAAGC
GGGAAGGGACTGGCTGCTATTGGGCGAAGTGCCGGGGCAGGATCTCCTGTCATCTCACCTTGCTCCTGCC
GAGAAAGTATCCATCATGGCTGATGCAATGCGGCGGCTGCATACGCTTGATCCGGCTACCTGCCCATTCG
ACCACCAAGCGAAACATCGCATCGAGCGAGCACGTACTCGGATGGAAGCCGGTCTTGTCGATCAGGATGA
TCTGGACGAAGAGCATCAGGGGCTCGCGCCAGCCGAACTGTTCGCCAGGCTCAAGGCGCGCATGCCCGAC
GGCGAGGATCTCGTCGTGACCCATGGCGATGCCTGCTTGCCGAATATCATGGTGGAAAATGGCCGCTTTT
CTGGATTCATCGACTGTGGCCGGCTGGGTGTGGCGGACCGCTATCAGGACATAGCGTTGGCTACCCGTGA
TATTGCTGAAGAGCTTGGCGGCGAATGGGCTGACCGCTTCCTCGTGCTTTACGGTATCGCCGCTCCCGAT
TCGCAGCGCATCGCCTTCTATCGCCTTCTTGACGAGTTCTTCTGAGCGGGACTCTGGGGTTCGAAATGAC
CGACCAAGCGACGCCCAACCTGCCATCACGATGGCCGCAATAAAATATCTTTATTTTCATTACATCTGTG
TGTTGGTTTTTTGTGTGAATCGATAGCGATAAGGATCCGCGTATGGTGCACTCTCAGTACAATCTGCTCT
GATGCCGCATAGTTAAGCCAGCCCCGACACCCGCCAACACCCGCTGACGCGCCCTGACGGGCTTGTCTGC
TCCCGGCATCCGCTTACAGACAAGCTGTGACCGTCTCCGGGAGCTGCATGTGTCAGAGGTTTTCACCGTC
ATCACCGAAACGCGCGAGACGAAAGGGCCTCGTGATACGCCTATTTTTATAGGTTAATGTCATGATAATA
ATGGTTTCTTAGACGTCAGGTGGCACTTTTCGGGGAAATGTGCGCGGAACCCCTATTTGTTTATTTTTCT
AAATACATTCAAATATGTATCCGCTCATGAGACAATAACCCTGATAAATGCTTCAATAATATTGAAAAAG
GAAGAGTATGAGTATTCAACATTTCCGTGTCGCCCTTATTCCCTTTTTTGCGGCATTTTGCCTTCCTGTT
TTTGCTCACCCAGAAACGCTGGTGAAAGTAAAAGATGCTGAAGATCAGTTGGGTGCACGAGTGGGTTACA
TCGAACTGGATCTCAACAGCGGTAAGATCCTTGAGAGTTTTCGCCCCGAAGAACGTTTTCCAATGATGAG
CACTTTTAAAGTTCTGCTATGTGGCGCGGTATTATCCCGTATTGACGCCGGGCAAGAGCAACTCGGTCGC
CGCATACACTATTCTCAGAATGACTTGGTTGAGTACTCACCAGTCACAGAAAAGCATCTTACGGATGGCA
TGACAGTAAGAGAATTATGCAGTGCTGCCATAACCATGAGTGATAACACTGCGGCCAACTTACTTCTGAC
AACGATCGGAGGACCGAAGGAGCTAACCGCTTTTTTGCACAACATGGGGGATCATGTAACTCGCCTTGAT
CGTTGGGAACCGGAGCTGAATGAAGCCATACCAAACGACGAGCGTGACACCACGATGCCTGTAGCAATGG
CAACAACGTTGCGCAAACTATTAACTGGCGAACTACTTACTCTAGCTTCCCGGCAACAATTAATAGACTG
GATGGAGGCGGATAAAGTTGCAGGACCACTTCTGCGCTCGGCCCTTCCGGCTGGCTGGTTTATTGCTGAT
AAATCTGGAGCCGGTGAGCGTGGGTCTCGCGGTATCATTGCAGCACTGGGGCCAGATGGTAAGCCCTCCC
GTATCGTAGTTATCTACACGACGGGGAGTCAGGCAACTATGGATGAACGAAATAGACAGATCGCTGAGAT
AGGTGCCTCACTGATTAAGCATTGGTAACTGTCAGACCAAGTTTACTCATATATACTTTAGATTGATTTA
AAACTTCATTTTTAATTTAAAAGGATCTAGGTGAAGATCCTTTTTGATAATCTCATGACCAAAATCCCTT
AACGTGAGTTTTCGTTCCACTGAGCGTCAGACCCCGTAGAAAAGATCAAAGGATCTTCTTGAGATCCTTT
TTTTCTGCGCGTAATCTGCTGCTTGCAAACAAAAAAACCACCGCTACCAGCGGTGGTTTGTTTGCCGGAT
CAAGAGCTACCAACTCTTTTTCCGAAGGTAACTGGCTTCAGCAGAGCGCAGATACCAAATACTGTTCTTC
TAGTGTAGCCGTAGTTAGGCCACCACTTCAAGAACTCTGTAGCACCGCCTACATACCTCGCTCTGCTAAT
CCTGTTACCAGTGGCTGCTGCCAGTGGCGATAAGTCGTGTCTTACCGGGTTGGACTCAAGACGATAGTTA
CCGGATAAGGCGCAGCGGTCGGGCTGAACGGGGGGTTCGTGCACACAGCCCAGCTTGGAGCGAACGACCT
ACACCGAACTGAGATACCTACAGCGTGAGCTATGAGAAAGCGCCACGCTTCCCGAAGGGAGAAAGGCGGA
CAGGTATCCGGTAAGCGGCAGGGTCGGAACAGGAGAGCGCACGAGGGAGCTTCCAGGGGGAAACGCCTGG
TATCTTTATAGTCCTGTCGGGTTTCGCCACCTCTGACTTGAGCGTCGATTTTTGTGATGCTCGTCAGGGG
GGCGGAGCCTATGGAAAAACGCCAGCAACGCGGCCTTTTTACGGTTCCTGGCCTTTTGCTGGCCTTTTGC
TCACATGGCTCGACAGATCT
Features (pLannotate 1.2.2; 27 found; start..end, strand, type, name):
    140..517     +  enhancer       CMV enhancer: human cytomegalovirus immediate early enhancer
    518..729     +  promoter       CMV promoter: human cytomegalovirus (CMV) immediate early promoter
    890..1022    +  intron         chimeric intron: chimera between introns from human β-globin and immunoglobulin heavy chain genes
   1067..1085    +  promoter       T7 promoter: promoter for bacteriophage T7 RNA polymerase
   1091..1807    +  CDS            mCerulean: mCerulean is a basic (constitutively fluorescent) cyan fluorescent protein published in 2005, derived from Aequorea victoria. It is reported to be a very rapidly-maturing monomer.
   1844..1861    +  CDS            capTEV™ (fragment): composite tag for in vivo biotinylation, TEV protease cleavage, and 6xHis tagging
   1901..2107    +  CDS            GAI (fragment): GAI_ARATH - Also known as RGA2 From Arabidopsis thaliana (Mouse-ear cress).
   2159..2194    +  CDS            K-Ras (fragment): human small GTPase proto-oncoprotein
   2365..2827    +  misc_feature   IRES: internal ribosome entry site (IRES) of the encephalomyocarditis virus (EMCV)
   2842..2860    +  misc_feature   MCS (fragment): pUC18/19 multiple cloning site
   2864..3349    +  CDS            K-Ras (fragment): human small GTPase proto-oncoprotein
   3440..4474    +  CDS            GID1A: GID1A_ARATH - Also known as CXE10, GID1L1. Experimental evidence at protein level: Swiss-Prot protein existence level 1. Functions as soluble gibberellin (GA) receptor. GA is an essential hormone that regulates growth and development in plants. Binds with high affinity the biologically active gibberellin GA4, but has no affinity for the biologically inactive GAs. In response to GA, interacts with specific DELLA proteins, known as repressors of GA- induced growth, and targets them for degradation via proteasome. Seems to be required for GA signaling that controls root growth, seed germination,
   4499..5212    +  CDS            mVenus: mVenus is a basic (constitutively fluorescent) yellow fluorescent protein published in 2006, derived from Aequorea victoria. It is reported to be a rapidly-maturing monomer with moderate acid sensitivity.
   5269..5286    -  promoter       T3 promoter (fragment): promoter for bacteriophage T3 RNA polymerase
   5304..5425    -  polyA_signal   SV40 poly(A) signal: SV40 polyadenylation signal
   5448..5516    -  CDS            large T antigen (fragment): large T antigen from SV40 (simian virus 40)
   5540..5607    +  CDS            lacZα (fragment): LacZα fragment of β-galactosidase; lacZ fragment
   5611..6039    +  rep_origin     f1 ori (sequence partly withheld): f1 bacteriophage origin of replication; arrow indicates direction of (+) strand synthesis
   6067..6118    -  misc_feature   bom (fragment): basis of mobility region from pBR322
   6183..6540    +  promoter       SV40 promoter: SV40 enhancer and early promoter
   6591..7382    +  CDS            neo: KKA2_KLEPN - Also known as kan, nptII. Experimental evidence at protein level: Swiss-Prot protein existence level 1. Resistance to kanamycin, neomycin, paromomycin, ribostamycin, butirosin and gentamicin B. From Klebsiella pneumoniae.
   7449..7497    +  polyA_signal   poly(A) signal: synthetic polyadenylation signal
   7517..7571    -  misc_feature   bom (fragment): basis of mobility region from pBR322
   7673..7708    -  CDS            rop (fragment): Rop protein, which maintains plasmids at low copy number; rop
   7803..7907    +  promoter       AmpR promoter: bla
   7908..8768    +  CDS            AmpR: β-lactamase; bla; confers resistance to ampicillin, carbenicillin, and related antibiotics
   8939..9527    +  rep_origin     ori: high-copy-number ColE1/pMB1/pBR322/pUC origin of replication
