[The description below was written by a language model from this plasmid's Addgene catalogue record and pLannotate feature annotations shown in this document.]
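Description:
pIRES-mCerulean-GAI1-92-KRas/N12-KRas/13C(Q61L)-GID1-mVenus-CAAX is a bicistronic mammalian expression plasmid built on the Takara pIRES backbone, with a full sequence record of 9,600 nt. It is propagated in E. coli at high copy through a ColE1/pUC-type origin with ampicillin selection (AmpR under its own bla promoter), and it also carries an f1 origin. For selection in mammalian cells, an SV40 promoter drives a neomycin phosphotransferase gene followed by a synthetic poly(A) signal, allowing G418 selection.

A single transcription unit is driven by the CMV immediate-early enhancer and promoter, followed by a chimeric β-globin/immunoglobulin intron, and terminated by an SV40 poly(A) signal. The first cistron encodes mCerulean at the N terminus, a fragment of the Arabidopsis DELLA protein GAI (residues 1-92 by the construct name), and a short N-terminal piece of human KRas (N12). An EMCV IRES then allows translation of the second cistron: the remaining C-terminal portion of KRas (13C) carrying the Q61L mutation, fused to the Arabidopsis gibberellin receptor GID1A, mVenus and, according to the name, a CAAX motif, which typically directs prenylation and membrane association (it is not annotated separately in the feature table). The two proteins are therefore made as separate polypeptides from one mRNA.

GAI and GID1 interact in response to gibberellin, so here they serve as a chemically induced dimerization pair intended to bring the two KRas fragments together. The cyan and yellow fluorescent proteins allow each fragment to be tracked independently. The construct is used in a split small GTPase reassembly approach to control cellular signalling with user-defined inputs.
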