Addgene plasmid #232262: pIRES-mCerulean-GAI1-92-KRas/N12-KRas/13C(Q61L)-GID1-mVenus-CAAX
Purpose: Express split-KRas fragments that are fused with CIDs and FPs
Depositing lab: Cliff Stains. Depositing organization: University of Virginia. Publication: Split-Small GTPase Reassembly as a Method to Control Cellular Signaling with User-Defined Inputs. He Y, Faulkner BM, Weatherford RS, Hyun E, Stains CI. ACS Chem Biol. 2025 Aug 26. doi: 10.1021/acschembio.5c00083. PubMed 40856289.
Backbone
  Vector backbone: pIRES
  Backbone manufacturer: Takara Bio
  Backbone size w/o insert (bp): 6105
  Vector type: Mammalian Expression
  Selectable markers: Neomycin (select with G418)
Growth in bacteria
  Bacterial resistance: Ampicillin, 100 μg/mL
  Growth temperature: 37°C
  Growth strain: NEB Stable
  Copy number: High Copy
Gene/Insert 1
  Gene/Insert name: mCerulean-GAI1-92-KRas/N12
  Species: H. sapiens (human)
  Insert size (bp): 1104
  Mutation: KRas-Q61L
  Entrez Gene: KRAS (a.k.a. 'C-K-RAS, C-K-RAS, CFC2, K-RAS2A, K-RAS2B, K-RAS4A, K-RAS4B, K-Ras, K-Ras 2, KI-RAS, KRAS1, KRAS2, NS, NS3, OES, RALD, RASK2, c-Ki-ras, c-Ki-ras2)
  Promoter: CMV
  Tag / fusion protein: mCerulean (N terminal on insert)
  Cloning method: Restriction Enzyme; 5′ cloning site NheI (not destroyed); 3′ cloning site EcoRI (not destroyed)
  Sequencing primers: 5′ unknown
Gene/Insert 2
  Gene/Insert name: KRas/13C(Q61L)-GID1-mVenus-CAAX
  Species: H. sapiens (human)
  Insert size (bp): 2397
  Mutation: KRas-Q61L
  Entrez Gene: KRAS (a.k.a. 'C-K-RAS, C-K-RAS, CFC2, K-RAS2A, K-RAS2B, K-RAS4A, K-RAS4B, K-Ras, K-Ras 2, KI-RAS, KRAS1, KRAS2, NS, NS3, OES, RALD, RASK2, c-Ki-ras, c-Ki-ras2)
  Promoter: CMV
  Tag / fusion protein: mVenus (C terminal on insert)
  Cloning method: Restriction Enzyme; 5′ cloning site XbaI (not destroyed); 3′ cloning site NotI (not destroyed)
  Sequencing primers: 5′ unknown
Terms and licenses: Academic/Nonprofit Terms; Industry Terms: Not Available to Industry
Depositor comments: The plasmid will express two separate inserts, which include split-GTPase fragments that are fused with different CIDs and FPs
How to cite: pIRES-mCerulean-GAI1-92-KRas/N12-KRas/13C(Q61L)-GID1-mVenus-CAAX was a gift from Cliff Stains (Addgene plasmid # 232262 ; http://n2t.net/addgene:232262 ; RRID:Addgene_232262)
